>Addgene plasmid #211457 | TRE-eGFP-F1C | addgene full sequence | sequence record 417942 | Addgene NGS Result
CGATATGTCGAGTTTACTCCCTATCAGTGATAGAGAACGTATGTCGAGTTTACTCCCTATCAGTGATAGA
GAACGATGTCGAGTTTACTCCCTATCAGTGATAGAGAACGTATGTCGAGTTTACTCCCTATCAGTGATAG
AGAACGTATGTCGAGTTTACTCCCTATCAGTGATAGAGAACGTATGTCGAGTTTATCCCTATCAGTGATA
GAGAACGTATGTCGAGTTTACTCCCTATCAGTGATAGAGAACGTATGTCGAGGTAGGCGTGTACGGTGGG
AGGCCTATATAAGCAGAGCTCGTTTAGTGAACCGTCAGATCGCCTGGAGAATTGGCTAGCAGAATTCTTA
GTGAACGTCAGATCCGCTAGCGCTACCGGTCGCCACCATGGTGAGCAAGGGCGAGGAGCTGTTCACCGGG
GTGGTGCCCATCCTGGTCGAGCTGGACGGCGACGTAAACGGCCACAAGTTCAGCGTGTCCGGCGAGGGCG
AGGGCGATGCCACCTACGGCAAGCTGACCCTGAAGTTCATCTGCACCACCGGCAAGCTGCCCGTGCCCTG
GCCCACCCTCGTGACCACCCTGACCTACGGCGTGCAGTGCTTCAGCCGCTACCCCGACCACATGAAGCAG
CACGACTTCTTCAAGTCCGCCATGCCCGAAGGCTACGTCCAGGAGCGCACCATCTTCTTCAAGGACGACG
GCAACTACAAGACCCGCGCCGAGGTGAAGTTCGAGGGCGACACCCTGGTGAACCGCATCGAGCTGAAGGG
CATCGACTTCAAGGAGGACGGCAACATCCTGGGGCACAAGCTGGAGTACAACTACAACAGCCACAACGTC
TATATCATGGCCGACAAGCAGAAGAACGGCATCAAGGTGAACTTCAAGATCCGCCACAACATCGAGGACG
GCAGCGTGCAGCTCGCCGACCACTACCAGCAGAACACCCCCATCGGCGACGGCCCCGTGCTGCTGCCCGA
CAACCACTACCTGAGCACCCAGTCCAAGCTGAGCAAAGACCCCAACGAGAAGCGCGATCACATGGTCCTG
CTGGAGTTCGTGACCGCCGCCGGGATCACTCTCGGCATGGACGAGCTGTACAAGTCCGGACTCAGATCAA
TGGTGGCTGGAGGGCGTGTCTTTGTCCTGCCCTGCATCCAACAGATCCAGAGGATCTAACTTGAAAGGAG
TGGGAATTGGCTCCGGTGCCCGTCAGTGGGCAGAGCGCACATCGCCCACAGTCCCCGAGAAGTTGGGGGG
AGGGGTCGGCAATTGATCCGGTGCCTAGAGAAGGTGGCGCGGGGTAAACTGGGAAAGTGATGTCGTGTAC
TGGCTCCGCCTTTTTCCCGAGGGTGGGGGAGAACCGTATATAAGTGCAGTAGTCGCCGTGAACGTTCTTT
TTCGCAACGGGTTTGCCGCCAGAACACAGGACCGGTTCTACGTACGACCATGGCCAAGCCTTTGTCTCAA
GAAGAATCCACCCTCATTGAAAGAGCAACGGCTACAATCAACAGCATCCCCATCTCTGAAGACTACAGCG
TCGCCAGCGCAGCTCTCTCTAGCGACGGCCGCATCTTCACTGGTGTCAATGTATATCATTTTACTGGGGG
ACCTTGTGCAGAACTCGTGGTGCTGGGCACTGCTGCTGCTGCGGCAGCTGGCAACCTGACTTGTATCGTC
GCGATCGGAAATGAGAACAGGGGCATCTTGAGCCCCTGCGGACGGTGCCGACAGGTGCTTCTCGATCTGC
ATCCTGGGATCAAAGCCATAGTGAAGGACAGTGATGGACAGCCGACGGCAGTTGGGATTCGTGAATTGCT
GCCCTCTGGTTATGTGTGGGAGGGCATGCATAGCCGCGGCAGCGGCGCTACTAACTTCAGCCTGCTGAAG
CAGGCTGGAGACGTGGAGGAGAACCCTGGACCTATGTCTAGACTGGACAAGAGCAAAGTCATAAACGGAG
CTCTGGAATTACTCAATGGTGTCGGTATCGAAGGCCTGACGACAAGGAAACTCGCTCAAAAGCTGGGAGT
TGAGCAGCCTACCCTGTACTGGCACGTGAAGAACAAGCGGGCCCTGCTCGATGCCCTGCCAATCGAGATG
CTGGACAGGCATCATACCCACTTCTGCCCCCTGGAAGGCGAGTCATGGCAAGACTTTCTGCGGAACAACG
CCAAGTCATACCGCTGTGCTCTCCTCTCACATCGCGACGGGGCTAAAGTGCATCTCGGCACCCGCCCAAC
AGAGAAACAGTACGAAACCCTGGAAAATCAGCTCGCGTTCCTGTGTCAGCAAGGCTTCTCCCTGGAGAAC
GCACTGTACGCTCTGTCCGCCGTGGGCCACTTTACACTGGGCTGCGTATTGGAGGAACAGGAGCATCAAG
TAGCAAAAGAGGAAAGAGAGACACCTACCACCGATTCTATGCCCCCACTTCTGAGACAAGCAATTGAGCT
GTTCGACCGGCAGGGAGCCGAACCTGCCTTCCTTTTCGGCCTGGAACTAATCATATGTGGCCTGGAGAAA
CAGCTAAAGTGCGAAAGCGGCGGGCCGACCGACGCCCTTGACGATTTTGACTTAGACATGCTCCCAGCCG
ATGCCCTTGACGACTTTGACCTTGATATGCTGCCTGCTGACGCTCTTGACGATTTTGACCTTGACATGCT
CCCCGGGTAACTAAGTAAGGATCGATCCAAGATATCAATCAACCTCTGGATTACAAAATTTGTGAAAGAT
TGACTGGTATTCTTAACTATGTTGCTCCTTTTACGCTATGTGGATACGCTGCTTTAATGCCTTTGTATCA
TGCTATTGCTTCCCGTATGGCTTTCATTTTCTCCTCCTTGTATAAATCCTGGTTGCTGTCTCTTTATGAG
GAGTTGTGGCCCGTTGTCAGGCAACGTGGCGTGGTGTGCACTGTGTTTGCTGACGCAACCCCCACTGGTT
GGGGCATTGCCACCACCTGTCAGCTCCTTTCCGGGACTTTCGCTTTCCCCCTCCCTATTGCCACGGCGGA
ACTCATCGCCGCCTGCCTTGCCCGCTGCTGGACAGGGGCTCGGCTGTTGGGCACTGACAATTCCGTGGTG
TTGTCGGGGAAGCTGACGTCCTTTCCATGGCTGCTCGCCTGTGTTGCCACCTGGATTCTGCGCGGGACGT
CCTTCTGCTACGTCCCTTCGGCCCTCAATCCAGCGGACCTTCCTTCCCGCGGCCTGCTGCCGGCTCTGCG
GCCTCTTCCGCGTCTTCGCCTTCGCCCTCAGACGAGTCGGATCTCCCTTTGGGCCGCCTCCCCGCCTGTT
TCGCCTCGGCGTCCGGACTAGAGGTACCTTTAAGACCAATGACTTACAAGGCAGCTGTAGATCTTAGCCA
CTTTTTAAAAGAAAAGAGGGGACTGGAAGGGCTAATTCACTCCCAACGAAGACAAGATATCCTTGATCTG
TGGATCTACCACACACAAGGCTACTTCCCTGATTAGCAGAACTACACACCAGGGCCAGGGGTCAGATATC
CACTGACCTTTGGATGGTGCTACAAGCTAGTACCAGTTGAGCCAGATAAGGTAGAAGAGGCCAATAAAGG
AGAGAACACCAGCTTGTTACACCCTGTGAGCCTGCATGGGATGGATGACCCGGAGAGAGAAGTGTTAGAG
TGGAGGTTTGACAGCCGCCTAGCATTTCATCACGTGGCCCGAGAGCTGCATCCGGAGTACTTCAAGAACT
GCTGATATCGAGCTTGCTACAAGGGACTTTCCGCTGGGGACTTTCCAGGGAGGCGTGGCCTGGGCGGGAC
TGGGGAGTGGCGAGCCCTCAGATCCTGCATATAAGCAGCTGCTTTTTGCCTGTACTGGGTCTCTCTGGTT
AGACCAGATCTGAGCCTGGGAGCTCTCTGGCTAACTAGGGAACCCACTGCTTAAGCCTCAATAAAGCTTG
CCTTGAGTGCTTCAAGTAGTGTGTGCCCGTCTGTTGTGTGACTCTGGTAACTAGAGATCCCTCAGACCCT
TTTAGTCAGTGTGGAAAATCTCTAGCAGTAGTAGTTCATGTCATCTTATTATTCAGTATTTATAACTTGC
AAAGAAATGAATATCAGAGAGTGAGAGGCCTTGACATTGCTAGCGTTTACCGTCGACCTCTAGCTAGAGC
TTGGCGTAATCATGGTCATAGCTGTTTCCTGTGTGAAATTGTTATCCGCTCACAATTCCACACAACATAC
GAGCCGGAAGCATAAAGTGTAAAGCCTGGGGTGCCTAATGAGTGAGCTAACTCACATTAATTGCGTTGCG
CTCACTGCCCGCTTTCCAGTCGGGAAACCTGTCGTGCCAGCTGCATTAATGAATCGGCCAACGCGCGGGG
AGAGGCGGTTTGCGTATTGGGCGCTCTTCCGCTTCCTCGCTCACTGACTCGCTGCGCTCGGTCGTTCGGC
TGCGGCGAGCGGTATCAGCTCACTCAAAGGCGGTAATACGGTTATCCACAGAATCAGGGGATAACGCAGG
AAAGAACATGTGAGCAAAAGGCCAGCAAAAGGCCAGGAACCGTAAAAAGGCCGCGTTGCTGGCGTTTTTC
CATAGGCTCCGCCCCCCTGACGAGCATCACAAAAATCGACGCTCAAGTCAGAGGTGGCGAAACCCGACAG
GACTATAAAGATACCAGGCGTTTCCCCCTGGAAGCTCCCTCGTGCGCTCTCCTGTTCCGACCCTGCCGCT
TACCGGATACCTGTCCGCCTTTCTCCCTTCGGGAAGCGTGGCGCTTTCTCATAGCTCACGCTGTAGGTAT
CTCAGTTCGGTGTAGGTCGTTCGCTCCAAGCTGGGCTGTGTGCACGAACCCCCCGTTCAGCCCGACCGCT
GCGCCTTATCCGGTAACTATCGTCTTGAGTCCAACCCGGTAAGACACGACTTATCGCCACTGGCAGCAGC
CACTGGTAACAGGATTAGCAGAGCGAGGTATGTAGGCGGTGCTACAGAGTTCTTGAAGTGGTGGCCTAAC
TACGGCTACACTAGAAGAACAGTATTTGGTATCTGCGCTCTGCTGAAGCCAGTTACCTTCGGAAAAAGAG
TTGGTAGCTCTTGATCCGGCAAACAAACCACCGCTGGTAGCGGTGGTTTTTTTGTTTGCAAGCAGCAGAT
TACGCGCAGAAAAAAAGGATCTCAAGAAGATCCTTTGATCTTTTCTACGGGGTCTGACGCTCAGTGGAAC
GAAAACTCACGTTAAGGGATTTTGGTCATGAGATTATCAAAAAGGATCTTCACCTAGATCCTTTTAAATT
AAAAATGAAGTTTTAAATCAATCTAAAGTATATATGAGTAAACTTGGTCTGACAGTTACCAATGCTTAAT
CAGTGAGGCACCTATCTCAGCGATCTGTCTATTTCGTTCATCCATAGTTGCCTGACTCCCCGTCGTGTAG
ATAACTACGATACGGGAGGGCTTACCATCTGGCCCCAGTGCTGCAATGATACCGCGAGACCCACGCTCAC
CGGCTCCAGATTTATCAGCAATAAACCAGCCAGCCGGAAGGGCCGAGCGCAGAAGTGGTCCTGCAACTTT
ATCCGCCTCCATCCAGTCTATTAATTGTTGCCGGGAAGCTAGAGTAAGTAGTTCGCCAGTTAATAGTTTG
CGCAACGTTGTTGCCATTGCTACAGGCATCGTGGTGTCACGCTCGTCGTTTGGTATGGCTTCATTCAGCT
CCGGTTCCCAACGATCAAGGCGAGTTACATGATCCCCCATGTTGTGCAAAAAAGCGGTTAGCTCCTTCGG
TCCTCCGATCGTTGTCAGAAGTAAGTTGGCCGCAGTGTTATCACTCATGGTTATGGCAGCACTGCATAAT
TCTCTTACTGTCATGCCATCCGTAAGATGCTTTTCTGTGACTGGTGAGTACTCAACCAAGTCATTCTGAG
AATAGTGTATGCGGCGACCGAGTTGCTCTTGCCCGGCGTCAATACGGGATAATACCGCGCCACATAGCAG
AACTTTAAAAGTGCTCATCATTGGAAAACGTTCTTCGGGGCGAAAACTCTCAAGGATCTTACCGCTGTTG
AGATCCAGTTCGATGTAACCCACTCGTGCACCCAACTGATCTTCAGCATCTTTTACTTTCACCAGCGTTT
CTGGGTGAGCAAAAACAGGAAGGCAAAATGCCGCAAAAAAGGGAATAAGGGCGACACGGAAATGTTGAAT
ACTCATACTCTTCCTTTTTCAATATTATTGAAGCATTTATCAGGGTTATTGTCTCATGAGCGGATACATA
TTTGAATGTATTTAGAAAAATAAACAAATAGGGGTTCCGCGCACATTTCCCCGAAAAGTGCCACCTGACG
TCGACGGATCGGGAGATCAACTTGTTTATTGCAGCTTATAATGGTTACAAATAAAGCAATAGCATCACAA
ATTTCACAAATAAAGCATTTTTTTCACTGCATTCTAGTTGTGGTTTGTCCAAACTCATCAATGTATCTTA
TCATGTCTGGATCAACTGGATAACTCAAGCTAACCAAAATCATCCCAAACTTCCCACCCCATACCCTATT
ACCACTGCCAATTACCTGTGGTTTCATTTACTCTAAACCTGTGATTCCTCTGAATTATTTTCATTTTAAA
GAAATTGTATTTGTTAAATATGTACTACAAACTTAGTAGTTGGAAGGGCTAATTCACTCCCAAAGAAGAC
AAGATATCCTTGATCTGTGGATCTACCACACACAAGGCTACTTCCCTGATTAGCAGAACTACACACCAGG
GCCAGGGGTCAGATATCCACTGACCTTTGGATGGTGCTACAAGCTAGTACCAGTTGAGCCAGATAAGGTA
GAAGAGGCCAATAAAGGAGAGAACACCAGCTTGTTACACCCTGTGAGCCTGCATGGGATGGATGACCCGG
AGAGAGAAGTGTTAGAGTGGAGGTTTGACAGCCGCCTAGCATTTCATCACGTGGCCCGAGAGCTGCATCC
GGAGTACTTCAAGAACTGCTGATATCGAGCTTGCTACAAGGGACTTTCCGCTGGGGACTTTCCAGGGAGG
CGTGGCCTGGGCGGGACTGGGGAGTGGCGAGCCCTCAGATCCTGCATATAAGCAGCTGCTTTTTGCCTGT
ACTGGGTCTCTCTGGTTAGACCAGATCTGAGCCTGGGAGCTCTCTGGCTAACTAGGGAACCCACTGCTTA
AGCCTCAATAAAGCTTGCCTTGAGTGCTTCAAGTAGTGTGTGCCCGTCTGTTGTGTGACTCTGGTAACTA
GAGATCCCTCAGACCCTTTTAGTCAGTGTGGAAAATCTCTAGCAGTGGCGCCCGAACAGGGACTTGAAAG
CGAAAGGGAAACCAGAGGAGCTCTCTCGACGCAGGACTCGGCTTGCTGAAGCGCGCACGGCAAGAGGCGA
GGGGCGGCGACTGGTGAGTACGCCAAAAATTTTGACTAGCGGAGGCTAGAAGGAGAGAGATGGGTGCGAG
AGCGTCAGTATTAAGCGGGGGAGAATTAGATCGCGATGGGAAAAAATTCGGTTAAGGCCAGGGGGAAAGA
AAAAATATAAATTAAAACATATAGTATGGGCAAGCAGGGAGCTAGAACGATTCGCAGTTAATCCTGGCCT
GTTAGAAACATCAGAAGGCTGTAGACAAATACTGGGACAGCTACAACCATCCCTTCAGACAGGATCAGAA
GAACTTAGATCATTATATAATACAGTAGCAACCCTCTATTGTGTGCATCAAAGGATAGAGATAAAAGACA
CCAAGGAAGCTTTAGACAAGATAGAGGAAGAGCAAAACAAAAGTAAGACCACCGCACAGCAAGCGGCCGG
CCGCTGATCTTCAGACCTGGAGGAGGAGATATGAGGGACAATTGGAGAAGTGAATTATATAAATATAAAG
TAGTAAAAATTGAACCATTAGGAGTAGCACCCACCAAGGCAAAGAGAAGAGTGGTGCAGAGAGAAAAAAG
AGCAGTGGGAATAGGAGCTTTGTTCCTTGGGTTCTTGGGAGCAGCAGGAAGCACTATGGGCGCAGCGTCA
ATGACGCTGACGGTACAGGCCAGACAATTATTGTCTGGTATAGTGCAGCAGCAGAACAATTTGCTGAGGG
CTATTGAGGCGCAACAGCATCTGTTGCAACTCACAGTCTGGGGCATCAAGCAGCTCCAGGCAAGAATCCT
GGCTGTGGAAAGATACCTAAAGGATCAACAGCTCCTGGGGATTTGGGGTTGCTCTGGAAAACTCATTTGC
ACCACTGCTGTGCCTTGGAATGCTAGTTGGAGTAATAAATCTCTGGAACAGATTTGGAATCACACGACCT
GGATGGAGTGGGACAGAGAAATTAACAATTACACAAGCTTAATACACTCCTTAATTGAAGAATCGCAAAA
CCAGCAAGAAAAGAATGAACAAGAATTATTGGAATTAGATAAATGGGCAAGTTTGTGGAATTGGTTTAAC
ATAACAAATTGGCTGTGGTATATAAAATTATTCATAATGATAGTAGGAGGCTTGGTAGGTTTAAGAATAG
TTTTTGCTGTACTTTCTATAGTGAATAGAGTTAGGCAGGGATATTCACCATTATCGTTTCAGACCCACCT
CCCAACCCCGAGGGGACCCGACAGGCCCGAAGGAATAGAAGAAGAAGGTGGAGAGAGAGACAGAGACAGA
TCCATTCGATTAGTGAACGGATCTCGACGGTATCGCCTTTAAAAGAAAAGGGGGGATTGGGGGGTACAGT
GCAGGGGAAAGAATAGTAGACATAATAGCAACAGACATACAAACTAAAGAATTACAAAAACAAATTACAA
AAATTCAAAATTTTCGGGTTTATTACAGGGACAGCAGAGATCCAGTTTAT
Features (pLannotate 1.2.2; 25 found; start..end, strand, type, name):
     10..324     +  promoter       tight TRE promoter: Tet-responsive promoter PTight, consisting of seven tet operator sequences followed by the minimal CMV promoter
    388..1104    +  CDS            mEGFP: mEGFP is a basic (constitutively fluorescent) green fluorescent protein published in 2002, derived from Aequorea victoria. It has moderate acid sensitivity.
   1120..1176    +  CDS            FLOT1 (fragment): FLOT1_HUMAN - Experimental evidence at protein level: Swiss-Prot protein existence level 1. May act as a scaffolding protein within caveolar membranes, functionally participating in formation of caveolae or caveolae-like vesicles. From Homo sapiens (Human).
   1218..1429    +  promoter       EF-1α core promoter: core promoter for human elongation factor EF-1α
   1450..1845    +  CDS            BSD: blasticidin S deaminase; Aspergillus terreus BSD; confers resistance to blasticidin
   1924..2621    +  CDS            rtTA3 (fragment): reverse tetracycline transactivator 3 activates expression from Tet-responsive promoters in the presence of doxycycline
   2551..2661    +  CDS            VP48: 3 tandem repeats of the minimal activation domain of herpes simplex virus VP16 (Cheng et al., 2013)
   2697..3285    +  misc_feature   WPRE: woodchuck hepatitis virus posttranscriptional regulatory element
   3311..3712    +  CDS            nef (fragment): NEF_HV1BR - Experimental evidence at protein level: Swiss-Prot protein existence level 1. Extracellular Nef protein targets CD4(+) T-lymphocytes for apoptosis by interacting with CXCR4 surface receptors (PubMed:14990729). From Human immunodeficiency virus type 1 group M subtype B (isolate BRU/LAI) (HIV-1).
   3760..4017    +  LTR            5' LTR (truncated): truncated 5' long terminal repeat (LTR) from HIV-1
   4169..4185    -  protein_bind   lac operator: The lac repressor binds to the lac operator to inhibit transcription in E. coli. This inhibition can be relieved by adding lactose or isopropyl-β-D-thiogalactopyranoside (IPTG). lac repressor encoded by lacI
   4193..4223    -  promoter       lac promoter: promoter for the E. coli lac operon
   4238..4259    -  protein_bind   CAP binding site: CAP binding activates transcription in the presence of cAMP. E. coli catabolite activator protein
   4272..4364    -  CDS            lacI (fragment): lac repressor; lacI; The lac repressor binds to the lac operator to inhibit transcription in E. coli. This inhibition can be relieved by adding lactose or isopropyl-β-D-thiogalactopyranoside (IPTG).
   4547..5135    -  rep_origin     ori: high-copy-number ColE1/pMB1/pBR322/pUC origin of replication
   5306..6166    -  CDS            AmpR: β-lactamase; bla; confers resistance to ampicillin, carbenicillin, and related antibiotics
   6167..6271    -  promoter       AmpR promoter: bla
   6319..6453    +  polyA_signal   SV40 poly(A) signal: SV40 polyadenylation signal
   6620..6949    +  CDS            nef (fragment): NEF_HV1BR - Experimental evidence at protein level: Swiss-Prot protein existence level 1. Extracellular Nef protein targets CD4(+) T-lymphocytes for apoptosis by interacting with CXCR4 surface receptors (PubMed:14990729). From Human immunodeficiency virus type 1 group M subtype B (isolate BRU/LAI) (HIV-1).
   6997..7254    +  LTR            5' LTR (truncated): truncated 5' long terminal repeat (LTR) from HIV-1
   7301..7426    +  misc_feature   HIV-1 Ψ: packaging signal of human immunodeficiency virus type 1
   7410..7748    +  CDS            HIV-1 gag (fragment): gag protein from human immunodeficiency virus 1; gag
   7923..8156    +  misc_feature   RRE: The Rev response element (RRE) of HIV-1 allows for Rev-dependent mRNA export from the nucleus to the cytoplasm.
   8533..8633    +  CDS            Rev (fragment): human immunodeficiency virus 1 (HIV-1) Rev protein; rev; enhances nuclear export of unspliced and incompletely spliced viral mRNAs
   8648..8763    +  misc_feature   cPPT/CTS: central polypurine tract and central termination sequence of HIV-1 (lacking the first T)
