[The description below was written by a language model from this plasmid's Addgene catalogue record and pLannotate feature annotations shown in this document.]
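Description:
TRE-eGFP-F1C is an all-in-one, doxycycline-inducible HIV-1-based lentiviral expression plasmid built on the pLVX-BSD-tet backbone. It delivers eGFP fused to a short peptide (F1C) derived from human flotillin-1 (FLOT1) that is intended to block flotillin-1 palmitoylation. In bacteria it replicates from a high-copy ColE1/pUC-type origin and is selected with ampicillin through the β-lactamase gene. As a repeat-containing lentiviral plasmid, it is maintained in a recombination-deficient stable strain.

The viral region contains two LTR-derived elements flanking the HIV-1 Ψ packaging signal with a partial gag sequence, the Rev response element for Rev-dependent nuclear export of the genomic RNA, and the cPPT/CTS. These elements allow packaging and transduction when helper functions are supplied in trans. Within this unit, a tight TRE promoter (seven tet operators upstream of a minimal CMV promoter) drives the GFP coding sequence, which the automated annotation labels mEGFP. The roughly 54–57 bp FLOT1 fragment is placed at its C-terminal end, so eGFP serves as an N-terminal fusion partner and fluorescent marker for the peptide.

Downstream, an EF-1α core promoter constitutively expresses blasticidin S deaminase, followed by an rtTA3-type reverse tetracycline transactivator with VP16-derived activation repeats. The record does not state how these two coding sequences are linked. A WPRE follows to enhance transcript expression. Transduced cells can therefore be selected with blasticidin, and the same integrated vector supplies the transactivator, so adding doxycycline switches on eGFP-F1C. The construct was made to study how flotillin-1 palmitoylation contributes to the protein's stability and tumour-promoting activity.
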