Addgene plasmid #211457: TRE-eGFP-F1C
Purpose: Dox inducible delivery of eGFP fused to a flotillin-1 palmitoylation blocking peptide (F1C)
Depositing lab: Linda DeGraffenried. Depositing organization: University of Texas at Austin. Publication: Flotillin-1 palmitoylation is essential for its stability and subsequent tumor promoting capabilities. McClellan B, Wilson CN, Brenner AJ, Jolly CA, deGraffenried L. Oncogene. 2024 Mar;43(14):1063-1074. doi: 10.1038/s41388-024-02946-0. Epub 2024 Feb 19. PubMed 38374406.
Backbone
  Vector backbone: pLVX-BSD-tet
  Backbone size w/o insert (bp): 8011
  Vector type: Mammalian Expression, Lentiviral
  Selectable markers: Blasticidin
Growth in bacteria
  Bacterial resistance: Ampicillin, 100 μg/mL
  Growth temperature: 30°C
  Growth strain: NEB Stable
  Copy number: High Copy
Gene/Insert
  Gene/Insert name: Flotillin-1-palmitoylation blocking peptide (alt name: F1C)
  Species: H. sapiens (human)
  Insert size (bp): 54
  Mutation: None
  GenBank ID: NM_005803.4 NM_005803.4
  Entrez Gene: FLOT1
  Tag / fusion protein: eGFP (N terminal on backbone)
  Cloning method: Gibson Cloning
  Sequencing primers: 5′ TATGTCGAGGTAGGCGTGTA; 3′ ctctaggcaccggatcaatt
Resource information
  A portion of this plasmid was derived from a plasmid made by: gene was delivered as a gBlock from IDT with 40bp homology ends compatible with gibson cloning
Terms and licenses: Academic/Nonprofit Terms; Industry Terms: Not Available to Industry
Depositor comments: Sequence for F1C: ATGGTGGCTGGAGGGCGTGTCTTTGTCCTGCCCTGCATCCAACAGATCCAGAGGATCTAA
How to cite: TRE-eGFP-F1C was a gift from Linda DeGraffenried (Addgene plasmid # 211457 ; http://n2t.net/addgene:211457 ; RRID:Addgene_211457)
