>Addgene plasmid #211457 | TRE-eGFP-F1C | depositor partial sequence | sequence record 412620 | Sequence for F1C
ATGGTGGCTGGAGGGCGTGTCTTTGTCCTGCCCTGCATCCAACAGATCCAGAGGATCTAA
